Addgene plasmid #222941: mCherry-BmTyr-H2B
Purpose: H2B-BmTyr fusion
Depositing lab: Itaru Hamachi. Depositing organization: Kyoto University. Publication: Tyrosinase-Based Proximity Labeling in Living Cells and In Vivo. Zhu H, Oh JH, Matsuda Y, Mino T, Ishikawa M, Nakamura H, Tsujikawa M, Nonaka H, Hamachi I. J Am Chem Soc. 2024 Mar 20;146(11):7515-7523. doi: 10.1021/jacs.3c13183. Epub 2024 Mar 6. PubMed 38445591.
Backbone
  Vector backbone: pmCherry-C1
  Vector type: Mammalian Expression
Growth in bacteria
  Bacterial resistance: Kanamycin, 50 μg/mL
  Growth temperature: 37°C
  Growth strain: DH5alpha
  Copy number: High Copy
Gene/Insert
  Gene/Insert name: BmTyr-H2B
  Promoter: CMV
  Tag / fusion protein: mCherry (N terminal on backbone)
  Cloning method: Restriction Enzyme; 5′ cloning site BsrG1 (for BmTyr), XhoI (for H2B) (not destroyed); 3′ cloning site XhoI (for BmTyr), HindIII (for H2B) (not destroyed)
  Sequencing primers: 5′ GAACAGTACGAACGCGCC; 3′ GTTCAGGGGGAGGTGTG
Terms and licenses: Academic/Nonprofit Terms; Industry Terms: Not Available to Industry
How to cite: mCherry-BmTyr-H2B was a gift from Itaru Hamachi (Addgene plasmid # 222941 ; http://n2t.net/addgene:222941 ; RRID:Addgene_222941)
