[The description below was written by a language model from this plasmid's Addgene catalogue record and pLannotate feature annotations shown in this document.]
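Description:
mCherry-BmTyr-H2B is a mammalian expression plasmid built on the pmCherry-C1 backbone, about 6.1 kb by the sequenced record. It encodes a three-part fusion protein in which mCherry, supplied by the backbone, sits at the N terminus, followed by BmTyr and then histone H2B. The fusion is driven by the human cytomegalovirus immediate-early enhancer and promoter and terminated by the SV40 polyadenylation signal. According to the cloning fields, BmTyr was placed between the BsrGI and XhoI sites and H2B between XhoI and HindIII, with all sites retained. The automated annotation recognises mCherry and a human H2B coding sequence (HIST1H2BJ, spanning the numbering origin) but does not label the roughly 1 kb interval between them, which is where the BmTyr segment would lie. The record does not define BmTyr beyond its name, although the associated publication title concerns tyrosinase-based proximity labeling.

The plasmid propagates in E. coli at high copy from a ColE1/pUC-type origin and also carries an f1 origin. A single NeoR/KanR (Tn5 aminoglycoside phosphotransferase) gene serves both hosts: the bacterial AmpR (bla) promoter gives kanamycin resistance in bacteria, while the SV40 enhancer/early promoter and HSV TK poly(A) signal allow G418 selection in mammalian cells. Short annotated fragments of ble, SV40 large T antigen and the bGH poly(A) signal appear to be backbone remnants rather than functional parts.

The stated purpose is simply an H2B-BmTyr fusion. As a core histone, H2B would be expected to direct the enzyme to chromatin in the nucleus, and mCherry lets expression and localisation be checked by red fluorescence. This fits use as a nucleus-targeted enzyme for proximity labeling in living cells.
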