Features (pLannotate 1.2.2; 15 found; start..end, strand, type, name):
    381..424     +  misc_feature   MCS (fragment): multiple cloning site
    441..525     +  CDS            large T antigen (fragment): large T antigen from SV40 (simian virus 40)
    548..669     +  polyA_signal   SV40 poly(A) signal: SV40 polyadenylation signal
    703..1131    -  rep_origin     f1 ori (sequence partly withheld): f1 bacteriophage origin of replication; arrow indicates direction of (+) strand synthesis
   1158..1262    +  promoter       AmpR promoter: bla
   1264..1621    +  promoter       SV40 promoter: SV40 enhancer and early promoter
   1656..2450    +  CDS            NeoR/KanR: aminoglycoside phosphotransferase from Tn5; aph(3')-II (or nptII); confers resistance to neomycin, kanamycin, and G418 (Geneticin®)
   2471..2623    +  CDS            ble (fragment): BLE_KLEPN - Experimental evidence at protein level: Swiss-Prot protein existence level 1. Binding protein with a strong affinity to the bleomycin family of antibiotics. Binds to CL990; an antimitotic-antibiotic compound. From Klebsiella pneumoniae.
   2682..2729    +  polyA_signal   HSV TK poly(A) signal: herpes simplex virus thymidine kinase polyadenylation signal (Cole and Stacy, 1985)
   2820..2836    -  polyA_signal   bGH poly(A) signal (fragment): bovine growth hormone polyadenylation signal
   3058..3646    +  rep_origin     ori: high-copy-number ColE1/pMB1/pBR322/pUC origin of replication
   3821..4124    +  enhancer       CMV enhancer: human cytomegalovirus immediate early enhancer
   4125..4328    +  promoter       CMV promoter: human cytomegalovirus (CMV) immediate early promoter
   4373..5080    +  CDS            mCherry: mCherry is a basic (constitutively fluorescent) red fluorescent protein published in 2004, derived from Discosoma sp.. It is reported to be a very rapidly-maturing monomer with low acid sensitivity.
   6053..374     +  CDS            H2B (across the origin) (sequence withheld): human histone H2B; HIST1H2BJ
>Addgene plasmid #222941 | mCherry-BmTyr-H2B | addgene full sequence | sequence record 444229 | Addgene NGS Result
[374 nt withheld, positions 1-374]
GTTTAAAAGCTTCGAATTCTGCAGTCGACGGTACCGCGGGCCCGGGATCCACCGGATCTAGATAACTGAT
CATAATCAGCCATACCACATTTGTAGAGGTTTTACTTGCTTTAAAAAACCTCCCACACCTCCCCCTGAAC
CTGAAACATAAAATGAATGCAATTGTTGTTGTTAACTTGTTTATTGCAGCTTATAATGGTTACAAATAAA
GCAATAGCATCACAAATTTCACAAATAAAGCATTTTTTTCACTGCATTCTAGTTGTGGTTTGTCCAAACT
CATCAATGTATCTTAAGGCGTAAATTGTAAGCGTTAATATTTTGTTAAAATTCGCGTTAAATTTTTGTTA
AATCAGCTCATTTTTTAACCAATAGGCCGAAATCGGCAAAATCCCTTATAAATCAAAAGAATAGACCGAG
ATAGGGT
[37 nt withheld, positions 802-838]
AAAGAACGTGGACTCCAACGTCAAAGG
[49 nt withheld, positions 866-914]
T
[91 nt withheld, positions 916-1006]
G
[124 nt withheld, positions 1008-1131]
CAGGTGGCACTTTTCGGGGAAATGTGCGCGGAACCCCTATTTGTTTATTTTTCTAAATACATTCAAATAT
GTATCCGCTCATGAGACAATAACCCTGATAAATGCTTCAATAATATTGAAAAAGGAAGAGTCCTGAGGCG
GAAAGAACCAGCTGTGGAATGTGTGTCAGTTAGGGTGTGGAAAGTCCCCAGGCTCCCCAGCAGGCAGAAG
TATGCAAAGCATGCATCTCAATTAGTCAGCAACCAGGTGTGGAAAGTCCCCAGGCTCCCCAGCAGGCAGA
AGTATGCAAAGCATGCATCTCAATTAGTCAGCAACCATAGTCCCGCCCCTAACTCCGCCCATCCCGCCCC
TAACTCCGCCCAGTTCCGCCCATTCTCCGCCCCATGGCTGACTAATTTTTTTTATTTATGCAGAGGCCGA
GGCCGCCTCGGCCTCTGAGCTATTCCAGAAGTAGTGAGGAGGCTTTTTTGGAGGCCTAGGCTTTTGCAAA
GATCGATCAAGAGACAGGATGAGGATCGTTTCGCATGATTGAACAAGATGGATTGCACGCAGGTTCTCCG
GCCGCTTGGGTGGAGAGGCTATTCGGCTATGACTGGGCACAACAGACAATCGGCTGCTCTGATGCCGCCG
TGTTCCGGCTGTCAGCGCAGGGGCGCCCGGTTCTTTTTGTCAAGACCGACCTGTCCGGTGCCCTGAATGA
ACTGCAAGACGAGGCAGCGCGGCTATCGTGGCTGGCCACGACGGGCGTTCCTTGCGCAGCTGTGCTCGAC
GTTGTCACTGAAGCGGGAAGGGACTGGCTGCTATTGGGCGAAGTGCCGGGGCAGGATCTCCTGTCATCTC
ACCTTGCTCCTGCCGAGAAAGTATCCATCATGGCTGATGCAATGCGGCGGCTGCATACGCTTGATCCGGC
TACCTGCCCATTCGACCACCAAGCGAAACATCGCATCGAGCGAGCACGTACTCGGATGGAAGCCGGTCTT
GTCGATCAGGATGATCTGGACGAAGAGCATCAGGGGCTCGCGCCAGCCGAACTGTTCGCCAGGCTCAAGG
CGAGCATGCCCGACGGCGAGGATCTCGTCGTGACCCATGGCGATGCCTGCTTGCCGAATATCATGGTGGA
AAATGGCCGCTTTTCTGGATTCATCGACTGTGGCCGGCTGGGTGTGGCGGACCGCTATCAGGACATAGCG
TTGGCTACCCGTGATATTGCTGAAGAGCTTGGCGGCGAATGGGCTGACCGCTTCCTCGTGCTTTACGGTA
TCGCCGCTCCCGATTCGCAGCGCATCGCCTTCTATCGCCTTCTTGACGAGTTCTTCTGAGCGGGACTCTG
GGGTTCGAAATGACCGACCAAGCGACGCCCAACCTGCCATCACGAGATTTCGATTCCACCGCCGCCTTCT
ATGAAAGGTTGGGCTTCGGAATCGTTTTCCGGGACGCCGGCTGGATGATCCTCCAGCGCGGGGATCTCAT
GCTGGAGTTCTTCGCCCACCCTAGGGGGAGGCTAACTGAAACACGGAAGGAGACAATACCGGAAGGAACC
CGCGCTATGACGGCAATAAAAAGACAGAATAAAACGCACGGTGTTGGGTCGTTTGTTCATAAACGCGGGG
TTCGGTCCCAGGGCTGGCACTCTGTCGATACCCCACCGAGACCCCATTGGGGCCAATACGCCCGCGTTTC
TTCCTTTTCCCCACCCCACCCCCCAAGTTCGGGTGAAGGCCCAGGGCTCGCAGCCAACGTCGGGGCGGCA
GGCCCTGCCATAGCCTCAGGTTACTCATATATACTTTAGATTGATTTAAAACTTCATTTTTAATTTAAAA
GGATCTAGGTGAAGATCCTTTTTGATAATCTCATGACCAAAATCCCTTAACGTGAGTTTTCGTTCCACTG
AGCGTCAGACCCCGTAGAAAAGATCAAAGGATCTTCTTGAGATCCTTTTTTTCTGCGCGTAATCTGCTGC
TTGCAAACAAAAAAACCACCGCTACCAGCGGTGGTTTGTTTGCCGGATCAAGAGCTACCAACTCTTTTTC
CGAAGGTAACTGGCTTCAGCAGAGCGCAGATACCAAATACTGTTCTTCTAGTGTAGCCGTAGTTAGGCCA
CCACTTCAAGAACTCTGTATCACCGCCTACATACCTCGCTCTGCTAATCCTGTTACCAGTGGCTGCTGCC
AGTGGCGATAAGTCGTGTCTTACCGGGTTGGACTCAAGACGATAGTTACCGGATAAGGCGCAGCGGTCGG
GCTGAACGGGGGGTTCGTGCACACAGCCCAGCTTGGAGCGAACGACCTACACCGAACTGAGATACCTACA
GCGTGAGCTATGAGAAAGCGCCACGCTTCCCGAAGGGAGAAAGGCGGACAGGTATCCGGTAAGCGGCAGG
GTCGGAACAGGAGAGCGCACGAGGGAGCTTCCAGGGGGAAACGCCTGGTATCTTTATAGTCCTGTCGGGT
TTCGCCACCTCTGACTTGAGCGTCGATTTTTGTGATGCTCGTCAGGGGGGCGGAGCCTATGGAAAAACGC
CAGCAACGCGGCCTTTTTACGGTTCCTGGCCTTTTGCTGGCCTTTTGCTCACATGTTCTTTCCTGCGTTA
TCCCCTGATTCTGTGGATAACCGTATTACCGCCATGCATTAGTTATTAATAGTAATCAATTACGGGGTCA
TTAGTTCATAGCCCATATATGGAGTTCCGCGTTACATAACTTACGGTAAATGGCCCGCCTGGCTGACCGC
CCAACGACCCCCGCCCATTGACGTCAATAATGACGTATGTTCCCATAGTAACGCCAATAGGGACTTTCCA
TTGACGTCAATGGGTGGAGTATTTACGGTAAACTGCCCACTTGGCAGTACATCAAGTGTATCATATGCCA
AGTACGCCCCCTATTGACGTCAATGACGGTAAATGGCCCGCCTGGCATTATGCCCAGTACATGACCTTAT
GGGACTTTCCTACTTGGCAGTACATCTACGTATTAGTCATCGCTATTACCATGGTGATGCGGTTTTGGCA
GTACATCAATGGGCGTGGATAGCGGTTTGACTCACGGGGATTTCCAAGTCTCCACCCCATTGACGTCAAT
GGGAGTTTGTTTTGGCACCAAAATCAACGGGACTTTCCAAAATGTCGTAACAACTCCGCCCCATTGACGC
AAATGGGCGGTAGGCGTGTACGGTGGGAGGTCTATATAAGCAGAGCTGGTTTAGTGAACCGTCAGATCCG
CTAGCGCTACCGGTCGCCACCATGGTAAGCAAGGGCGAGGAGGATAACATGGCCATCATCAAGGAGTTCA
TGCGCTTCAAGGTGCACATGGAGGGCTCCGTGAACGGCCACGAGTTCGAGATCGAGGGCGAGGGCGAGGG
CCGCCCCTACGAGGGCACCCAGACCGCCAAGCTGAAGGTGACCAAGGGTGGCCCCCTGCCCTTCGCCTGG
GACATCCTGTCCCCTCAGTTCATGTACGGCTCCAAGGCCTACGTGAAGCACCCCGCCGACATCCCCGACT
ACTTGAAGCTGTCCTTCCCCGAGGGCTTCAAGTGGGAGCGCGTGATGAACTTCGAGGACGGCGGCGTGGT
GACCGTGACCCAGGACTCCTCCCTGCAGGACGGCGAGTTCATCTACAAGGTGAAGCTGCGCGGCACCAAC
TTCCCCTCCGACGGCCCCGTAATGCAGAAGAAGACCATGGGCTGGGAGGCCTCCTCCGAGCGGATGTACC
CCGAGGACGGCGCCCTGAAGGGCGAGATCAAGCAGAGGCTGAAGCTGAAGGACGGCGGCCACTACGACGC
TGAGGTCAAGACCACCTACAAGGCCAAGAAGCCCGTGCAGCTGCCCGGCGCCTACAACGTCAACATCAAG
TTGGACATCACCTCCCACAACGAGGACTACACCATCGTGGAACAGTACGAACGCGCCGAGGGCCGCCACT
CCACCGGCGGCATGGACGAGCTGTACAAGAGTGCTGGTGGTATGAGTAACAAGTACCGTGTGAGAAAGAA
TGTCCTGCATCTGACCGATACAGAGAAACGAGACTTTGTGAGAACGGTGCTGATTCTGAAGGAGAAAGGC
ATTTATGACAGGTACATCGCTTGGCACGGTGCGGCAGGGAAATTCCACACTCCTCCAGGGAGCGATCGCA
ATGCCGCTCACATGAGTTCTGCCTTTCTTCCTTGGCACCGGGAATATCTGCTCCGGTTTGAACGCGACTT
GCAAAGCATAAACCCCGAAGTGACGTTGCCCTATTGGGAGTGGGAGACAGATGCGCAAATGCAGGACCCA
AGCCAAAGCCAGATTTGGTCTGCCGACTTTATGGGAGGCAATGGGAACCCTATCAAGGACTTCATCGTTG
ATACCGGACCTTTTGCTGCTGGTAGATGGACCACCATCGATGAGCAAGGCAACCCTTCAGGCGGTCTGAA
AAGGAATTTCGGAGCCACCAAAGAAGCACCCACACTGCCGACTCGGGATGATGTACTCAACGCACTGAAG
ATTACCCAGTATGACACACCACCCTGGGATATGACTTCCCAGAACTCCTTCAGGAATCAGCTTGAGGGGT
TCATTAACGGGCCTCAGCTGCACAACAGAGTCCACAGATGGGTTGGCGGACAGATGGGCGTAGTCCCCAC
TGCACCAAATGATCCCGTGTTCTTCCTCCATCATGCCAATGTGGACCGAATCTGGGCCGTTTGGCAGATC
ATACATCGCAACCAGAATTACCAGCCCATGAAGAATGGCCCATTCGGTCAGAACTTTCGTGACCCAATGT
ACCCGTGGAATACTACACCGGAGGACGTGATGAACCATCGGAAACTGGGATACGTCTACGATATCGAACT
CCGCAAATCCAAGAGGTCATCTAGTGCTGGTGGTAGTGCTGGTGGTAGTGCTGGTGGTAGTGCTGGTGGT
AGTGCTGGTGGTTCTCGAGCT
[4 nt withheld, positions 6053-6056]
